>Addgene plasmid #248148 | pLVX-EF1_-FCRL3-IRES-puro | addgene full sequence | sequence record 495274 | Addgene NGS Result
GGCCCCAGCGCCCAAGCCAGGCCTCAACTCAAGCACGAGGCGAAGGGGCTCCTTAAGCGCAAGGCCTCGA
ACTCTCCCACCCACTTCCAACCCGAAGCTCGGGATCAAGAATCACGTACTGCAGCCAGGGGCGTGGAAGT
AATTCAAGGCACGCAAGGGCCATAACCCGTAAAGAGGCCAGGCCCGCGGGAACCACACACGGCACTTACC
TGTGTTCTGGCGGCAAACCCGTTGCGAAAAAGAACGTTCACGGCGACTACTGCACTTATATACGGTTCTC
CCCCACCCTCGGGAAAAAGGCGGAGCCAGTACACGACATCACTTTCCCAGTTTACCCCGCGCCACCTTCT
CTAGGCACCGGTTCAATTGCCGACCCCTCCCCCCAACTTCTCGGGGACTGTGGGCGATGTGCGCTCTGCC
CACTGACGGGCACCGGAGCCTCACGCATGCTCTTCTCCACCTCAGTGATGACGAGAGCGGGCGGGTGAGG
GGGCGGGAACGCAGCGATCTCTGGGTTCTACGTTAGTGGGAGTTTAACGACGGTCCCTGGGATTCCCCAA
GGCAGGGGCGAGTCCTTTTGTATGAATTACTCATCGATAAACTGGATCTCTGCTGTCCCTGTAATAAACC
CGAAAATTTTGAATTTTTGTAATTTGTTTTTGTAATTCTTTAGTTTGTATGTCTGTTGCTATTATGTCTA
CTATTCTTTCCCCTGCACTGTACCCCCCAATCCCCCCTTTTCTTTTAAAGGCGATACCGTCGAGATCCGT
TCACTAATCGAATGGATCTGTCTCTGTCTCTCTCTCCACCTTCTTCTTCTATTCCTTCGGGCCTGTCGGG
TCCCCTCGGGGTTGGGAGGTGGGTCTGAAACGATAATGGTGAATATCCCTGCCTAACTCTATTCACTATA
GAAAGTACAGCAAAAACTATTCTTAAACCTACCAAGCCTCCTACTATCATTATGAATAATTTTATATACC
ACAGCCAATTTGTTATGTTAAACCAATTCCACAAACTTGCCCATTTATCTAATTCCAATAATTCTTGTTC
ATTCTTTTCTTGCTGGTTTTGCGATTCTTCAATTAAGGAGTGTATTAAGCTTGTGTAATTGTTAATTTCT
CTGTCCCACTCCATCCAGGTCGTGTGATTCCAAATCTGTTCCAGAGATTTATTACTCCAACTAGCATTCC
AAGGCACAGCAGTGGTGCAAATGAGTTTTCCAGAGCAACCCCAAATCCCCAGGAGCTGTTGATCCTTTAG
GTATCTTTCCACAGCCAGGATTCTTGCCTGGAGCTGCTTGATGCCCCAGACTGTGAGTTGCAACAGATGC
TGTTGCGCCTCAATAGCCCTCAGCAAATTGTTCTGCTGCTGCACTATACCAGACAATAATTGTCTGGCCT
GTACCGTCAGCGTCATTGACGCTGCGCCCATAGTGCTTCCTGCTGCTCCCAAGAACCCAAGGAACAAAGC
TCCTATTCCCACTGCTCTTTTTTCTCTCTGCACCACTCTTCTCTTTGCCTTGGTGGGTGCTACTCCTAAT
GGTTCAATTTTTACTACTTTATATTTATATAATTCACTTCTCCAATTGTCCCTCATATCTCCTCCTCCAG
GTCTGAAGATCAGCGGCCGGCCGCTTGCTGTGCGGTGGTCTTACTTTTGTTTTGCTCTTCCTCTATCTTG
TCTAAAGCTTCCTTGGTGTCTTTTATCTCTATCCTTTGATGCACACAATAGAGGGTTGCTACTGTATTAT
ATAATGATCTAAGTTCTTCTGATCCTGTCTGAAGGGATGGTTGTAGCTGTCCCAGTATTTGTCTACAGCC
TTCTGATGTTTCTAACAGGCCAGGATTAACTGCGAATCGTTCTAGCTCCCTGCTTGCCCATACTATATGT
TTTAATTTATATTTTTTCTTTCCCCCTGGCCTTAACCGAATTTTTTCCCATCGCGATCTAATTCTCCCCC
GCTTAATACTGACGCTCTCGCACCCATCTCTCTCCTTCTAGCCTCCGCTAGTCAAAATTTTTGGCGTACT
CACCAGTCGCCGCCCCTCGCCTCTTGCCGTGCGCGCTTCAGCAAGCCGAGTCCTGCGTCGAGAGAGCTCC
TCTGGTTTCCCTTTCGCTTTCAAGTCCCTGTTCGGGCGCCACTGCTAGAGATTTTCCACACTGACTAAAA
GGGTCTGAGGGATCTCTAGTTACCAGAGTCACACAACAGACGGGCACACACTACTTGAAGCACTCAAGGC
AAGCTTTATTGAGGCTTAAGCAGTGGGTTCCCTAGTTAGCCAGAGAGCTCCCAGGCTCAGATCTGGTCTA
ACCAGAGAGACCCAGTACAGGCAAAAAGCAGCTGCTTATATGCAGGATCTGAGGGCTCGCCACTCCCCAG
TCCCGCCCAGGCCACGCCTCCCTGGAAAGTCCCCAGCGGAAAGTCCCTTGTAGCAAGCTCGATATCAGCA
GTTCTTGAAGTACTCCGGATGCAGCTCTCGGGCCACGTGATGAAATGCTAGGCGGCTGTCAAACCTCCAC
TCTAACACTTCTCTCTCCGGGTCATCCATCCCATGCAGGCTCACAGGGTGTAACAAGCTGGTGTTCTCTC
CTTTATTGGCCTCTTCTACCTTATCTGGCTCAACTGGTACTAGCTTGTAGCACCATCCAAAGGTCAGTGG
ATATCTGACCCCTGGCCCTGGTGTGTAGTTCTGCTAATCAGGGAAGTAGCCTTGTGTGTGGTAGATCCAC
AGATCAAGGATATCTTGTCTTCTTTGGGAGTGAATTAGCCCTTCCAACTACTAAGTTTGTAGTACATATT
TAACAAATACAATTTCTTTAAAATGAAAATAATTCAGAGGAATCACAGGTTTAGAGTAAATGAAACCACA
GGTAATTGGCAGTGGTAATAGGGTATGGGGTGGGAAGTTTGGGATGATTTTGGTTAGCTTGAGTTATCCA
GTTGATCCAGACATGATAAGATACATTGATGAGTTTGGACAAACCACAACTAGAATGCAGTGAAAAAAAT
GCTTTATTTGTGAAATTTGTGATGCTATTGCTTTATTTGTAACCATTATAAGCTGCAATAAACAAGTTGA
TCTCCCGATCCGTCGACGTCAGGTGGCACTTTTCGGGGAAATGTGCGCGGAACCCCTATTTGTTTATTTT
TCTAAATACATTCAAATATGTATCCGCTCATGAGACAATAACCCTGATAAATGCTTCAATAATATTGAAA
AAGGAAGAGTATGAGTATTCAACATTTCCGTGTCGCCCTTATTCCCTTTTTTGCGGCATTTTGCCTTCCT
GTTTTTGCTCACCCAGAAACGCTGGTGAAAGTAAAAGATGCTGAAGATCAGTTGGGTGCACGAGTGGGTT
ACATCGAACTGGATCTCAACAGCGGTAAGATCCTTGAGAGTTTTCGCCCCGAAGAACGTTTTCCAATGAT
GAGCACTTTTAAAGTTCTGCTATGTGGCGCGGTATTATCCCGTATTGACGCCGGGCAAGAGCAACTCGGT
CGCCGCATACACTATTCTCAGAATGACTTGGTTGAGTACTCACCAGTCACAGAAAAGCATCTTACGGATG
GCATGACAGTAAGAGAATTATGCAGTGCTGCCATAACCATGAGTGATAACACTGCGGCCAACTTACTTCT
GACAACGATCGGAGGACCGAAGGAGCTAACCGCTTTTTTGCACAACATGGGGGATCATGTAACTCGCCTT
GATCGTTGGGAACCGGAGCTGAATGAAGCCATACCAAACGACGAGCGTGACACCACGATGCCTGTAGCAA
TGGCAACAACGTTGCGCAAACTATTAACTGGCGAACTACTTACTCTAGCTTCCCGGCAACAATTAATAGA
CTGGATGGAGGCGGATAAAGTTGCAGGACCACTTCTGCGCTCGGCCCTTCCGGCTGGCTGGTTTATTGCT
GATAAATCTGGAGCCGGTGAGCGTGGGTCTCGCGGTATCATTGCAGCACTGGGGCCAGATGGTAAGCCCT
CCCGTATCGTAGTTATCTACACGACGGGGAGTCAGGCAACTATGGATGAACGAAATAGACAGATCGCTGA
GATAGGTGCCTCACTGATTAAGCATTGGTAACTGTCAGACCAAGTTTACTCATATATACTTTAGATTGAT
TTAAAACTTCATTTTTAATTTAAAAGGATCTAGGTGAAGATCCTTTTTGATAATCTCATGACCAAAATCC
CTTAACGTGAGTTTTCGTTCCACTGAGCGTCAGACCCCGTAGAAAAGATCAAAGGATCTTCTTGAGATCC
TTTTTTTCTGCGCGTAATCTGCTGCTTGCAAACAAAAAAACCACCGCTACCAGCGGTGGTTTGTTTGCCG
GATCAAGAGCTACCAACTCTTTTTCCGAAGGTAACTGGCTTCAGCAGAGCGCAGATACCAAATACTGTTC
TTCTAGTGTAGCCGTAGTTAGGCCACCACTTCAAGAACTCTGTAGCACCGCCTACATACCTCGCTCTGCT
AATCCTGTTACCAGTGGCTGCTGCCAGTGGCGATAAGTCGTGTCTTACCGGGTTGGACTCAAGACGATAG
TTACCGGATAAGGCGCAGCGGTCGGGCTGAACGGGGGGTTCGTGCACACAGCCCAGCTTGGAGCGAACGA
CCTACACCGAACTGAGATACCTACAGCGTGAGCTATGAGAAAGCGCCACGCTTCCCGAAGGGAGAAAGGC
GGACAGGTATCCGGTAAGCGGCAGGGTCGGAACAGGAGAGCGCACGAGGGAGCTTCCAGGGGGAAACGCC
TGGTATCTTTATAGTCCTGTCGGGTTTCGCCACCTCTGACTTGAGCGTCGATTTTTGTGATGCTCGTCAG
GGGGGCGGAGCCTATGGAAAAACGCCAGCAACGCGGCCTTTTTACGGTTCCTGGCCTTTTGCTGGCCTTT
TGCTCACATGTTCTTTCCTGCGTTATCCCCTGATTCTGTGGATAACCGTATTACCGCCTTTGAGTGAGCT
GATACCGCTCGCCGCAGCCGAACGACCGAGCGCAGCGAGTCAGTGAGCGAGGAAGCGGAAGAGCGCCCAA
TACGCAAACCGCCTCTCCCCGCGCGTTGGCCGATTCATTAATGCAGCTGGCACGACAGGTTTCCCGACTG
GAAAGCGGGCAGTGAGCGCAACGCAATTAATGTGAGTTAGCTCACTCATTAGGCACCCCAGGCTTTACAC
TTTATGCTTCCGGCTCGTATGTTGTGTGGAATTGTGAGCGGATAACAATTTCACACAGGAAACAGCTATG
ACCATGATTACGCCAAGCTCTAGCTAGAGGTCGACGGTAAACGCTAGCAATGTCAAGGCCTCTCACTCTC
TGATATTCATTTCTTTGCAAGTTATAAATACTGAATAATAAGATGACATGAACTACTACTGCTAGAGATT
TTCCACACTGACTAAAAGGGTCTGAGGGATCTCTAGTTACCAGAGTCACACAACAGACGGGCACACACTA
CTTGAAGCACTCAAGGCAAGCTTTATTGAGGCTTAAGCAGTGGGTTCCCTAGTTAGCCAGAGAGCTCCCA
GGCTCAGATCTGGTCTAACCAGAGAGACCCAGTACAGGCAAAAAGCAGCTGCTTATATGCAGGATCTGAG
GGCTCGCCACTCCCCAGTCCCGCCCAGGCCACGCCTCCCTGGAAAGTCCCCAGCGGAAAGTCCCTTGTAG
CAAGCTCGATATCAGCAGTTCTTGAAGTACTCCGGATGCAGCTCTCGGGCCACGTGATGAAATGCTAGGC
GGCTGTCAAACCTCCACTCTAACACTTCTCTCTCCGGGTCATCCATCCCATGCAGGCTCACAGGGTGTAA
CAAGCTGGTGTTCTCTCCTTTATTGGCCTCTTCTACCTTATCTGGCTCAACTGGTACTAGCTTGTAGCAC
CATCCAAAGGTCAGTGGATATCTGACCCCTGGCCCTGGTGTGTAGTTCTGCTAATCAGGGAAGTAGCCTT
GTGTGTGGTAGATCCACAGATCAAGGATATCTTGTCTTCGTTGGGAGTGAATTAGCCCTTCCAGTCCCCT
CTTTTCTTTTAAAAAGTGGCTAAGATCTACAGCTGCCTTGTAAGTCATTGGTCTTAAAGGTACCTGAGGT
GTGACTGGAAAACCCACCTCCTCCTCCTCTTGTGCTTCTAGCCAGGCACAATCAGCATTGGTAGCTGCTG
TATTGCTACTTGTGATTGCTCCATGTTTTTCTAGGTCTCGACTGCAGAATTAATTCCAGGCGGGGAGGCG
GCCCAAAGGGAGATCCGACTCGTCTGAGGGCGAAGGCGAAGACGCGGAAGAGGCCGCAGAGCCGGCAGCA
GGCCGCGGGAAGGAAGGTCCGCTGGATTGAGGGCCGAAGGGACGTAGCAGAAGGACGTCCCGCGCAGAAT
CCAGGTGGCAACACAGGCGAGCAGCCATGGAAAGGACGTCAGCTTCCCCGACAACACCACGGAATTGTCA
GTGCCCAACAGCCGAGCCCCTGTCCAGCAGCGGGCAAGGCAGGCGGCGATGAGTTCCGCCGTGGCAATAG
GGAGGGGGAAAGCGAAAGTCCCGGAAAGGAGCTGACAGGTGGTGGCAATGCCCCAACCAGTGGGGGTTGC
GTCAGCAAACACAGTGCACACCACGCCACGTTGCCTGACAACGGGCCACAACTCCTCATAAAGAGACAGC
AACCAGGATTTATACAAGGAGGAGAAAATGAAAGCCATACGGGAAGCAATAGCATGATACAAAGGCATTA
AAGCAGCGTATCCACATAGCGTAAAAGGAGCAACATAGTTAAGAATACCAGTCAATCTTTCACAAATTTT
GTAATCCAGAGGTTGATTGTTCCAGAGCGATCGCTCAGGCACCGGGCTTGCGGGTCATGCACCAGGTGCG
CGGTCCTTCGGGCACCTCGACGTCGGCGGTGACGGTGAAGCCGAGCCGCTCGTAGAAGGGGAGGTTGCGG
GGCGCGGAGGTCTCCAGGAAGGCGGGCACCCCGGCGCGCTCGGCCGCCTCCACTCCGGGGAGCACGACGG
CGCTGCCCAGACCCTTGCCCTGGTGGTCGGGCGAGACGCCGACGGTGGCCAGGAACCACGCGGGCTCCTT
GGGCCGGTGCGGCGCCAGGAGGCCTTCCATCTGTTGCTGCGCGGCCAGCCGGGAACCGCTCAACTCGGCC
ATGCGCGGGCCGATCTCGGCGAACACCGCCCCCGCTTCGACGCTCTCCGGCGTGGTCCAGACCGCCACCG
CGGCGCCGTCGTCCGCGACCCACACCTTGCCGATGTCGAGCCCGACGCGCGTGAGGAAGAGTTCTTGCAG
CTCGGTGACCCGCTCGATGTGGCGGTCCGGGTCGACGGTGTGGCGCGTGGCGGGGTAGTCGGCGAACGCG
GCGGCGAGGGTGCGTACGGCCCGGGGGACGTCGTCGCGGGTGGCGAGGCGCACCGTGGGCTTGTACTCGG
TCATGCTAAGCTTATCATCGTGTTTTTCAAAGGAAAACCACGTCCCCGTGGTTCGGGGGGCCTAGACGTT
TTTTAACCTCGACTAAACACATGTAAAGCATGTGCACCGAGGCCCCAGATCAGATCCCATACAATGGGGT
ACCTTCTGGGCATCCTTCAGCCCCTTGTTGAATACGCTTGAGGTGAGCCATTTGACTCTTTCCACAACTA
TCCAACTCACAACGTGGCACTGGGGTTGTGCCGCCTTTGCAGGTGTATCTTATACACGTGGCTTTTGGCC
GCAGAGGCACCTGTCGCCAGGTGGGGGGTTCCGCTGCCTGCAAAGGGTCGCTACAGACGTTGTTTGTCTT
CAAGAAGCTTCCAGAGGAACTGCTTCCTTCACGACATTCAACAGACCTTGCATTCCTTTGGCGAGAGGGG
AAAGACCCCTAGGAATGCTCGTCAAGAAGACAGGGCCAGGTTTCCGGGCCCTCACATTGCCAAAAGACGG
CAATATGGTGGAAAATAACATATAGACAAACGCACACCGGCCTTATTCCAAGCGGCTTCGGCCAGTAACG
TTAGGGGGGGGGGAGGGAGAGGGGCGGGATCCGCGGCCGCCTAGTGGTCTGAGGCCAGTAATACACGTGG
TACATTCTCATAGTTTTCTTCATCATCTTCTTCATGGGCCCTGCCTCTGCTGCTAGCCTCCCCTGCAGAG
TCGTCTGGGTGTGTCTTCTTCAGTTCTGAATAGAGGACTGTAAGTTCCTCATGCTCTTGATGCATCATTG
GACAATTAGCTGAGTTTTCTTTTGTATGCTGGATGCTCCAGATCTGGGAATAAATCGGGTTGCTATCTCC
AGGATTTACATTGCTGTACATTGGCTCCAGCTCCATTGGGGCTAGTGGTTTAGAGTGAGTGGGCTCTTGA
GGGTCTATCCTGGAAGGCCTGGACGAGGAAGGCTCCTGACACTCACTAGGACTGTGACTAGATGTTCCAG
TGGCAGAAAGTCCTCCTGGTTTCCTTCGGGCCCTGGCGTAATGCAGCAGAGCAGCAGCAGCAGCAAGGAC
GAGGATGCTGAGCACCAGCCCCGTGATTCCCGCAGCGGTAAGGCCTGTTCTGTTCCTGGAAGTTCCTGTA
ACATTGAGTGTCACCACTTTACTGTGCTGGGCCCCCAGGCCATTGTCAGCCTCACATGAGTAGTTTCCAG
AATGTTCTGTAGTCAGAGAGAGGTTGAAGGATGCCCCTCCTCCAGAGTGGGCCGAGATGTTCCCCAAGGT
GTCATCCTCGTGATAAAACCAGTACAGGATCGGGAAGGAGCCTCTCAGGGACTCACAGTGAAGCTCCAGC
AGGTCCCCCACCACAGCCTGGGCCCCGGGAGCCCTGAGGGTGAGGACGGGGCGAGACACCGGAACTGTGA
CCCTGAGACTCACTCCATGACTGTGCTGAGCTCCCAGGCCATTGTCTGCATCACAGGAGTAGTTTCCAGA
ATGTTCTGCAGTCAGAGAGAGGTTGAAGGAGGCTCCTCCTCCAGAGGGGGCTGAGCTGTTCCCCAGGGTG
ACATCCTCATGATAAAATCGGTACAGGATCGGGGGAGAGCCTCTCAGGGACTCACAGTGAAGCTCCAGCA
GGTCCCCCACCACAGTGTGGGCCCTGGGAGCCCTGAAGGTGAGGACAGGGTGAGATACCGGAATTCTCAC
GGTGACTCGAATCCACGTGCTGAGGATGGGGCTGTGAACGTTATCAGCTGCACAGTAGTATCTCCCTGCA
TCACTCTCCTTCACGGTGAGAACATGCAGCTCTGCCAACAGGGAACGCTGGGTCTTTCTACCCAGGCTTC
TTACTCTTCCTTCTTTGTGCCAGGAGAATGTGACAGTCCCTGAACCCTGGGCTACTGAGCAAATAAGGAC
CATATTTTCTCCTTCAATCAGCTGCCCTCCGGTGGGCCGGATCTCTAGATTCACATTAGACACAGGGACT
CTCTGTACACGTATCTGAGATCTCAGGCTCCTTTTTTTGATGCTGTGAGTCACTGTCTCCACCTCACACC
AGTAAGACCCTGAGTCTTCAGTCCACATGGCAGGGATCTGGAGTCTGGGGGACCTGCTCCAGCCCAATCC
GAGGGTCTGGCTATCTCTGAAGAGGGAGAATTGCAGCTGGACATCTGGCCTCTGTGGAGAGAGCTGGGTC
TCACAGGTCAGGGTCATGGGACTCCCCTCTATGGGCGTGGAAGAGCTGGCTCTCAGCACAGGATGTAGAA
ACAGCTCTTGAACTTGGATATTTAGGGGTTTTGAAGTTACTTCAATGTCAAGTATGTAAAACTTCCTATA
AGCAGTACAATGATATTTGCTATTATCCCTGGAGACTGAATTCACTGTGATCTTCTCTAAATTATAACTA
TTAGGAAGCTGTTTTCCATCCTTGTAGTAAACCTTTTGATGAGTGTTTTTGTTGTCTTTCCCCTGACATC
TCAGAATGACATTGTCTCCTTCAAAGACAGGATGTAAAGCCTGCAGGATCAGCCAGTCAGGTGAAAATTC
CACATGCACGGCATCACTGAGGGAGGATCCTCGGGTCTTACATTGGTAATTTCCAGGCTCTGTAATTTGG
ATCTTGTCATGTTTTATTTTCAACAACTTCTCATCGTGATACCAATATGTGTCTCCCTGGGCTAGGGAAT
GTGATATGCTGCTGCATATGAGAGCCACTTTTTCTCCTTTGAAGGCTGTGGACCATGGAGGATCGAGGAG
AAGTACAGCTTTTGGGGCCACCCCTGATTGTTCTCTTCCAGGAGTCAGGATCAGCAGCAGCAGCCACAGA
AGCATGGTGGCACTAGTCTCGAGGAATTCACCGGAAATAGATCCTCACGACACCTGAAATGGAAGAAAAA
AACTTTGAACCACTGTCTGAGGCTTGAGAATGAACCAAGATCCAAACTCAAAAAGGGCAAATTCCAAGGA
GAATTACATCAAGTGCCAAGCTGGCCTAACTTCAGTCTCCACCCACTCAGTGTGGGGAAACTCCATCGCA
TAAAACCCCTCCCCCCAACCTAAAGACGACGTACTCCAAAAGCTCGAGAACTAATCGAGGTGCCTGGACG
GCGCCCGGTACTCCGTGGAGTCACATGAAGCGACGGCTGAGGACGGAAAGGCCCTTTTCCTTTGTGTGGG
TGACTCACCCGCCCGCTCTCCCGAGCGCCGCGTCCTCCATTTTGAGCTCCCTGCAGCAGGGCCGGGAAGC
GGCCATCTTTCCGCTCACGCAACTGGTGCCGACCGGGCCAGCCTTGCCGCCCAGGGCGGGGCGATACACG
GCGGCGCGAGGCCAGGCACCAGAGCAGGCCGGCCAGCTTGAGACTACCCCCGTCCGATTCTCGGTGGCCG
CGCTCGCAGGCCCCGCCTCGCCGAACATGTGCGCTGGGACGCACGGGCCCCGTCGCCGCCCGCGGCCCCA
AAAACCGAAATACCAGTGTGCAGATCTTGGCCCGCATTTACAAGACTATCTTGCCAGAAAAAAAGCGTCG
CAGCAGGTCATCAAAAATTTTAAATGGCTAGAGACTTATCGAAAGCAGCGAGACAGGCGCGAAGGTGCCA
CCAGATTCGCACGCGGC
Features (pLannotate 1.2.2; 24 found; start..end, strand, type, name):
      1..209     -  intron         EF-1α intron A (fragment): intron upstream of the start codon of human EF-1α
    210..421     -  promoter       EF-1α core promoter: core promoter for human elongation factor EF-1α
    634..749     -  misc_feature   cPPT/CTS: central polypurine tract and central termination sequence of HIV-1 (lacking the first T)
    764..864     -  CDS            Rev (fragment): human immunodeficiency virus 1 (HIV-1) Rev protein; rev; enhances nuclear export of unspliced and incompletely spliced viral mRNAs
   1241..1474    -  misc_feature   RRE: The Rev response element (RRE) of HIV-1 allows for Rev-dependent mRNA export from the nucleus to the cytoplasm.
   1649..1987    -  CDS            HIV-1 gag (fragment): gag protein from human immunodeficiency virus 1; gag
   1971..2096    -  misc_feature   HIV-1 Ψ: packaging signal of human immunodeficiency virus type 1
   2143..2400    -  LTR            5' LTR (truncated): truncated 5' long terminal repeat (LTR) from HIV-1
   2448..2777    -  CDS            nef (fragment): NEF_HV1BR - Experimental evidence at protein level: Swiss-Prot protein existence level 1. Extracellular Nef protein targets CD4(+) T-lymphocytes for apoptosis by interacting with CXCR4 surface receptors (PubMed:14990729). From Human immunodeficiency virus type 1 group M subtype B (isolate BRU/LAI) (HIV-1).
   2944..3078    -  polyA_signal   SV40 poly(A) signal: SV40 polyadenylation signal
   3126..3230    +  promoter       AmpR promoter: bla
   3231..4091    +  CDS            AmpR: β-lactamase; bla; confers resistance to ampicillin, carbenicillin, and related antibiotics
   4262..4850    +  rep_origin     ori: high-copy-number ColE1/pMB1/pBR322/pUC origin of replication
   5033..5125    +  CDS            lacI (fragment): lac repressor; lacI; The lac repressor binds to the lac operator to inhibit transcription in E. coli. This inhibition can be relieved by adding lactose or isopropyl-β-D-thiogalactopyranoside (IPTG).
   5138..5159    +  protein_bind   CAP binding site: CAP binding activates transcription in the presence of cAMP. E. coli catabolite activator protein
   5174..5204    +  promoter       lac promoter: promoter for the E. coli lac operon
   5208..5230    +  protein_bind   lac operator (fragment): The lac repressor binds to the lac operator to inhibit transcription in E. coli. This inhibition can be relieved by adding lactose or isopropyl-β-D-thiogalactopyranoside (IPTG). lac repressor encoded by lacI
   5380..5637    -  LTR            5' LTR (truncated): truncated 5' long terminal repeat (LTR) from HIV-1
   5685..6203    -  CDS            nef (fragment): NEF_HV1BR - Experimental evidence at protein level: Swiss-Prot protein existence level 1. Extracellular Nef protein targets CD4(+) T-lymphocytes for apoptosis by interacting with CXCR4 surface receptors (PubMed:14990729). From Human immunodeficiency virus type 1 group M subtype B (isolate BRU/LAI) (HIV-1).
   6220..6808    -  misc_feature   WPRE: woodchuck hepatitis virus posttranscriptional regulatory element
   6825..7424    -  CDS            PuroR: puromycin N-acetyltransferase; pac from Streptomyces alboniger; confers resistance to puromycin
   7432..8004    -  misc_feature   IRES: internal ribosome entry site (IRES) of the encephalomyocarditis virus (EMCV)
   8024..10225   -  CDS            FCRL3: FCRL3_HUMAN - Also known as FCRH3 From Homo sapiens (Human).
  10274..10477   -  intron         EF-1α intron A: truncated intron upstream of the start codon of human EF-1α
