[The description below was written by a language model from this plasmid's Addgene catalogue record and pLannotate feature annotations shown in this document.]
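Description:
pLVX-EF1_-FCRL3-IRES-puro is an HIV-1-based lentiviral transfer plasmid for expressing human FCRL3 (Fc receptor-like 3, also known as CD307c, FCRH3 or SPAP2) in mammalian cells. It is built on the pLVX-EF1_-IRES-Puro backbone. In bacteria it is maintained through a high-copy ColE1/pUC-type origin and an ampicillin resistance gene (β-lactamase), and remnants of the lac promoter/operator region are also annotated in the backbone. The sequenced record is about 11 kb, consistent with an insert of roughly 2.2 kb in a backbone of roughly 8.9 kb.

The whole viral cassette lies on the reverse strand of the sequence record. It contains the standard lentiviral cis elements: two LTR-derived regions (both labelled by the annotation tool as truncated 5' LTRs, each with adjacent nef-derived sequence), the Ψ packaging signal with a gag fragment, the Rev response element for nuclear export of the genomic RNA, and the cPPT/CTS, which aids nuclear import of the reverse-transcribed genome. Inside this frame, the human EF-1α core promoter with portions of its first intron drives a bicistronic transcript. The FCRL3 coding sequence comes first, followed by an EMCV IRES and the puromycin N-acetyltransferase gene, so cells that survive puromycin selection should also express the receptor. A WPRE downstream of the cassette enhances transcript stability and expression. No epitope tag or fluorescent reporter is annotated.

The depositor notes that the FCRL3 sequence is a variant carrying the rs7522061 SNP. The associated publication describes FCRL3 as an immunoregulatory receptor in human memory T lymphocytes, so the construct is suited to stable transduction and overexpression of FCRL3 in such studies.
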