Addgene plasmid #248148: pLVX-EF1_-FCRL3-IRES-puro
Purpose: Lentiviral vector encoding human FCRL3
Depositing lab: Silvia Monticelli. Depositing organization: Institute for Research in Biomedicine, Switzerland. Publication: FCRL3 is an immunoregulatory receptor that restrains the activation of human memory T lymphocytes. Bianchi N, Foli E, Mostanfar M, Marzi R, Spinella MC, Polletti S, Pecoraro M, Cassotta A, Thakur R, Jarrossay D, Sallusto F, Natoli G, Monticelli S. J Exp Med (2026) 223 (1): e20242474. 10.1084/jem.20242474.
Backbone
  Vector backbone: pLVX-EF1_-IRES-Puro
  Backbone size w/o insert (bp): 8899
  Vector type: Lentiviral
  Selectable markers: Puromycin
Growth in bacteria
  Bacterial resistance: Ampicillin, 100 μg/mL
  Growth temperature: 37°C
  Growth strain: NEB Stable
  Copy number: High Copy
Gene/Insert
  Gene/Insert name: FCRL3 (alt names: CD307; SPAP2)
  Species: H. sapiens (human)
  Insert size (bp): 2207
  Entrez Gene: FCRL3 (a.k.a. CD307c, FCRH3, IFGP3, IRTA3, MAIA, SPAP2)
  Promoter: EF1_
  Cloning method: Restriction Enzyme; 5′ cloning site Unspecified (unknown if destroyed)
Terms and licenses: Academic/Nonprofit Terms; Industry Terms: Not Available to Industry
Depositor comments: Variant of FCRL3 sequence; rs7522061 SNP.
How to cite: pLVX-EF1_-FCRL3-IRES-puro was a gift from Silvia Monticelli (Addgene plasmid # 248148 ; http://n2t.net/addgene:248148 ; RRID:Addgene_248148)
